Addgene plasmid #24181: pCMV-HA-JMJD2B
Purpose: Mammalian expression of human JMJD2B with HA tag
Depositing lab: Kristian Helin. Depositing organization: University of Copenhagen, BRIC. Publication: The putative oncogene GASC1 demethylates tri- and dimethylated lysine 9 on histone H3. Cloos PA, Christensen J, Agger K, Maiolica A, Rappsilber J, Antal T, Hansen KH, Helin K. Nature. 2006 Jul 20. 442(7100):307-11. 10.1038/nature04837 PubMed 16732293.
Backbone
  Vector backbone: pCMV
  Backbone size w/o insert (bp): 6600
  Vector type: Mammalian Expression
  Selectable markers: Neomycin (select with G418)
Growth in bacteria
  Bacterial resistance: Ampicillin, 100 μg/mL
  Growth temperature: 37°C
  Growth strain: DH5alpha
  Copy number: High Copy
Gene/Insert
  Gene/Insert name: JMJD2B
  Species: H. sapiens (human)
  Insert size (bp): 4000
  Entrez Gene: KDM4B (a.k.a. JMJD2B, MRD65, TDRD14B)
  Tag / fusion protein: HA (N terminal on insert)
  Cloning method: Restriction Enzyme
  Sequencing primers: 5′ Bglob-intron-F
Terms and licenses: Academic/Nonprofit Terms; Industry Terms: Not Available to Industry
Depositor comments: This plasmid contains S598P and E738K within the JMJD2B insert. Please note that it is unclear whether these mutations affect plasmid function.
How to cite: pCMV-HA-JMJD2B was a gift from Kristian Helin (Addgene plasmid # 24181 ; http://n2t.net/addgene:24181 ; RRID:Addgene_24181)
