[The description below was written by a language model from this plasmid's Addgene catalogue record, the feature table of its GenBank file and pLannotate feature annotations shown in this document.]
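Description:
pCMV-HA-JMJD2B is a mammalian expression plasmid, just under 10 kb in the full sequence record, that drives production of human JMJD2B (KDM4B) carrying an N-terminal HA epitope tag. It is built on a pCMV backbone and propagated in E. coli through a high-copy ColE1/pUC-type origin with ampicillin selection (AmpR under its own bla promoter). Assorted lac, rop, bom, Tn5 transposase and ble fragments in the annotation appear to be remnants of earlier cloning steps rather than functional parts. For selection in mammalian cells, an HSV TK promoter drives a neo (nptII) cassette terminated by the HSV TK polyadenylation signal, allowing G418 selection of stable transfectants.

The expression unit consists of the CMV immediate-early enhancer and promoter followed by a rabbit β-globin intron, which generally improves transcript processing and expression. This is followed by an HA tag sequence (annotated as a fragment of a 3xHA element, so probably fewer than three repeats), the KDM4B coding sequence, and a rabbit β-globin poly(A) signal. The open reading frame is flanked by attB1 and attB2 sites, indicating Gateway recombination into a destination version of the vector, although the catalogue lists restriction enzyme cloning. KDM4B is a JmjC-domain histone demethylase acting on trimethylated lysine 9 of histone H3, and the plasmid is suited to overexpression, localisation and HA-based detection or immunoprecipitation studies of this enzyme. The depositor notes that the insert carries S598P and E738K substitutions whose effect on function is unclear. The separate GenBank record covers only a 769 bp stretch around attB2 and the β-globin poly(A) region.
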