Features (pLannotate 1.2.2; 25 found; start..end, strand, type, name):
    167..214     +  polyA_signal   HSV TK poly(A) signal: herpes simplex virus thymidine kinase polyadenylation signal (Cole and Stacy, 1985)
    305..321     -  polyA_signal   bGH poly(A) signal (fragment): bovine growth hormone polyadenylation signal
    507..886     +  enhancer       CMV enhancer: human cytomegalovirus immediate early enhancer
    887..1090    +  promoter       CMV promoter: human cytomegalovirus (CMV) immediate early promoter
   1202..1774    +  intron         β-globin intron: intron from rabbit β-globin gene
   1854..1880    +  CDS            3xHA (fragment): three tandem HA epitope tags
   1893..1917    +  protein_bind   attB1: mutant version of attB; recombination site for the Gateway® BP reaction BP Clonase™
   1959..5246    +  CDS            KDM4B (sequence partly withheld): KDM4B_HUMAN - Also known as JHDM3B, JMJD2B, KIAA0876. Experimental evidence at protein level: Swiss-Prot protein existence level 1. Histone demethylase that specifically demethylates 'Lys-9' of histone H3, thereby playing a role in histone code. Does not demethylate histone H3 'Lys-4', H3 'Lys-27', H3 'Lys-36' nor H4 'Lys- 20'. Only able to demethylate trimethylated H3 'Lys-9', with a weaker activity than KDM4A, KDM4C and KDM4D. Demethylation of Lys residue generates formaldehyde and succinate. From Homo sapiens (Human).
   5283..5307    -  protein_bind   attB2: mutant version of attB; recombination site for the Gateway® BP reaction BP Clonase™
   5323..5400    +  CDS            HBB (fragment): HBB_PONPY - Experimental evidence at transcript level: Swiss-Prot protein existence level 2. Involved in oxygen transport from the lung to the various peripheral tissues. From Pongo pygmaeus (Bornean orangutan).
   5471..5526    +  polyA_signal   β-globin poly(A) signal: rabbit β-globin polyadenylation signal (Gil and Proudfoot, 1987)
   5908..5924    -  protein_bind   lac operator: The lac repressor binds to the lac operator to inhibit transcription in E. coli. This inhibition can be relieved by adding lactose or isopropyl-β-D-thiogalactopyranoside (IPTG). lac repressor encoded by lacI
   5932..5962    -  promoter       lac promoter: promoter for the E. coli lac operon
   5977..5998    -  protein_bind   CAP binding site: CAP binding activates transcription in the presence of cAMP. E. coli catabolite activator protein
   6011..6103    -  CDS            lacI (fragment): lac repressor; lacI; The lac repressor binds to the lac operator to inhibit transcription in E. coli. This inhibition can be relieved by adding lactose or isopropyl-β-D-thiogalactopyranoside (IPTG).
   6286..6874    -  rep_origin     ori: high-copy-number ColE1/pMB1/pBR322/pUC origin of replication
   7045..7905    -  CDS            AmpR: β-lactamase; bla; confers resistance to ampicillin, carbenicillin, and related antibiotics
   7906..8010    -  promoter       AmpR promoter: bla
   8105..8140    +  CDS            rop (fragment): Rop protein, which maintains plasmids at low copy number; rop
   8242..8341    +  misc_feature   bom (fragment): basis of mobility region from pBR322
   8347..8501    -  CDS            lacZα (fragment): LacZα fragment of β-galactosidase; lacZ fragment
   8505..8828    +  CDS            tnpA (fragment): TN5P_ECOLX - Also known as tnp. Experimental evidence at protein level: Swiss-Prot protein existence level 1. Mediates transposition of transposon Tn5 by a 'cut and paste' mechanism. First, the monomeric transposase binds the 19 bp inverted DNA repeats flanking the transposon. Then, dimerization of the DNA- bound transposase creates a synaptic DNA complex. After nicking of the first DNA strand, excision of the transposon proceeds through a series of intermediates. The transposase then mediates the insertion of the transposon at a new site by strand transfer. The activity of the wild- type tran
   8911..9056    +  promoter       HSV TK promoter: herpes simplex virus thymidine kinase promoter
   9113..9904    +  CDS            neo: KKA2_KLEPN - Also known as kan, nptII. Experimental evidence at protein level: Swiss-Prot protein existence level 1. Resistance to kanamycin, neomycin, paromomycin, ribostamycin, butirosin and gentamicin B. From Klebsiella pneumoniae.
   9928..105     +  CDS            ble (fragment) (across the origin): BLE_KLEPN - Experimental evidence at protein level: Swiss-Prot protein existence level 1. Binding protein with a strong affinity to the bleomycin family of antibiotics. Binds to CL990; an antimitotic-antibiotic compound. From Klebsiella pneumoniae.
>Addgene plasmid #24181 | pCMV-HA-JMJD2B | addgene full sequence | sequence record 209081 | Addgene NGS Result
GCCGCCTTCTATGAAAGGTTGGGCTTCGGAATCGTTTTCCGGGACGCCGGCTGGATGATCCTCCAGCGCG
GGGATCTCATGCTGGAGTTCTTCGCCCACCCCGGGAGATGGGGGAGGCTAACTGAAACACGGAAGGAGAC
AATACCGGAAGGAACCCGCGCTATGACGGCAATAAAAAGACAGAATAAAACGCACGGTGTTGGGTCGTTT
GTTCATAAACGCGGGGTTCGGTCCCAGGGCTGGCACTCTGTCGATACCCCACCGAGACCCCATTGGGGCC
AATACGCCCGCGTTTCTTCCTTTTCCCCACCCCACCCCCCAAGTTCGGGTGAAGGCCCAGGGCTCGCAGC
CAACGTCGGGGCGGCAAGCCCTGCCATAGCCACGGGCCCCGTGGGTTAGGGACGGCGGATCGCGGCCCTC
TAGAGAGCTTGGCCCATTGCATACGTTGTATCCATATCATAATATGTACATTTATATTGGCTCATGTCCA
ACATTACCGCCATGTTGACATTGATTATTGACTAGTTATTAATAGTAATCAATTACGGGGTCATTAGTTC
ATAGCCCATATATGGAGTTCCGCGTTACATAACTTACGGTAAATGGCCCGCCTGGCTGACCGCCCAACGA
CCCCCGCCCATTGACGTCAATAATGACGTATGTTCCCATAGTAACGCCAATAGGGACTTTCCATTGACGT
CAATGGGTGGAGTATTTACGGTAAACTGCCCACTTGGCAGTACATCAAGTGTATCATATGCCAAGTACGC
CCCCTATTGACGTCAATGACGGTAAATGGCCCGCCTGGCATTATGCCCAGTACATGACCTTATGGGACTT
TCCTACTTGGCAGTACATCTACGTATTAGTCATCGCTATTACCATGGTGATGCGGTTTTGGCAGTACATC
AATGGGCGTGGATAGCGGTTTGACTCACGGGGATTTCCAAGTCTCCACCCCATTGACGTCAATGGGAGTT
TGTTTTGGCACCAAAATCAACGGGACTTTCCAAAATGTCGTAACAACTCCGCCCCATTGACGCAAATGGG
CGGTAGGCGTGTACGGTGGGAGGTCTATATAAGCAGAGCTCGTTTAGTGAACCGTCAGATCGCCTGGAGA
CGCCATCCACGCTGTTTTGACCTCCATAGAAGACACCGGGACCGATCCAGCCTCCGGTCGACCGATCCTG
AGAACTTCAGGGTGAGTTTGGGGACCCTTGATTGTTCTTTCTTTTTCGCTATTGTAAAATTCATGTTATA
TGGAGGGGGCAAAGTTTTCAGGGTGTTGTTTAGAATGGGAAGATGTCCCTTGTATCACCATGGACCCTCA
TGATAATTTTGTTTCTTTCACTTTCTACTCTGTTGACAACCATTGTCTCCTCTTATTTTCTTTTCATTTT
CTGTAACTTTTTCGTTAAACTTTAGCTTGCATTTGTAACGAATTTTTAAATTCACTTTTGTTTATTTGTC
AGATTGTAAGTACTTTCTCTAATCACTTTTTTTTCAAGGCAATCAGGGTATATTATATTGTACTTCAGCA
CAGTTTTAGAGAACAATTGTTATAATTAAATGATAAGGTAGAATATTTCTGCATATAAATTCTGGCTGGC
GTGGAAATATTCTTATTGGTAGAAACAACTACACCCTGGTCATCATCCTGCCTTTCTCTTTATGGTTACA
ATGATATACACTGTTTGAGATGAGGATAAAATACTCTGAGTCCAAACCGGGCCCCTCTGCTAACCATGTT
CATGCCTTCTTCTCTTTCCTACAGCTCCTGGGCAACGTGCTGGTTGTTGTGCTGTCTCATCATTTTGGCA
AAGAATTCCTCGACGGATCAATTCACCATGGCATACCCATACGATGTTCCAGATTACGCTAGCGGATCAT
CAACAAGTTTGTACAAAAAAGCAGGCTCTTTAAAGGAACCAATTCAGTCGACTGGATCCGGTACCGCCAT
GGGGTCTGAGGACCACGGCGCCCAGAACCCCAGCTGTAAAATCATGACGTTTCGCCCAACCATGGAAGAA
TTTAAAGACTTCAACAAATACGTGGCCTACATAGAGTCGCAGGGAGCCCACCGGGCGGGCCTGGCCAAGA
TCATCCCCCCGAAGGAGTGGAAGCCGCGGCAGACGTATGATGACATCGACGACGTGGTGATCCCGGCGCC
CATCCAGCAGGTGGTGACGGGCCAGTCGGGCCTCTTCACGCAGTACAATATCCAGAAGAAGGCCATGACA
GTGGGCGAGTACCGCCGCCTGGCCAACAGCGAGAAGTACTGTACCCCGCGGCACCAGGACTTTGACGACC
TTGAACGCAAATACTGGAAGAACCTCACCTTTGTCTCCCCGATCTACGGGGCTGACATCAGCGGCTCTTT
GTATGATGACGACGTGGCCCAGTGGAACATCGGGAGCCTCCGGACCATCCTGGACATGGTGGAGCGCGAG
TGCGGCACCATCATCGAGGGCGTGAACACGCCCTACCTGTACTTCGGCATGTGGAAGACCACCTTCGCCT
GGCACACCGAGGACATGGACCTGTACAGCATCAACTACCTGCACTTTGGGGAGCCTAAGTCCTGGTACGC
CATCCCACCAGAGCACGGCAAGCGCCTGGAGCGGCTGGCCATCGGCTTCTTCCCCGGGAGCTCGCAGGGC
TGCGACGCCTTCCTGCGGCATAAGATGACCCTCATCTCGCCCATCATCCTGAAGAAGTACGGGATCCCCT
TCAGCCGGATCACGCAGGAGGCCGGGGAATTCATGATCACATTTCCCTACGGCTACCACGCCGGCTTCAA
TCACGGGTTCAACTGCGCAGAATCTACCAACTTCGCCACCCTGCGGTGGATTGACTACGGCAAAGTGGCC
ACTCAGTGCACGTGCCGGAAGGACATGGTCAAGATCTCCATGGACGTGTTCGTGCGCATCCTGCAGCCCG
AGCGCTACGAGCTGTGGAAGCAGGGCAAGGACCTCACGGTGCTGGACCACACGCGGCCCACGGCGCTCAC
CAGCCCCGAGCTGAGCTCCTGGAGTGCATCCCGGGCCTCGCTGAAGGCCAAGCTCCTCCGCAGGTCCCAC
CGGAAACGGAGCCAGCCCAAGAAGCCGAAGCCCGAAGACCCCAAGTTCCCTGGGGAGGGTACGGCTGGGG
CAGCGCTCCTAGAGGAGGCTGGGGGCAGCGTGAAGGAGGAGGCTGGGCCGGAGGTTGACCCCGAGGAGGA
GGAGGAGGAGCCGCAGCCACTGCCACACGGCCGGGAGGCCGAGGGCGCAGAAGAGGACGGGAGGGGCAAG
CTGCGGCCAACCAAGGCCAAGAGCGAGCGGAAGAAGAAGAGCTTCGGCCTGCTGCCCCCACAGCTGCCGC
CCCCGCCTGCTCACTTCCCCTCAGAGGAGGCGCTGTGGCTGCCATCCCCACTGGAGCCCCCGGTGCTGGG
CCCAGGCCCTGCAGCCATGGAGGAGAGCCCCCTGCCGGCACCCCTTAATGTCGTGCCCCCTGAGGTGCCC
AGTGAGGAGCTAGAGGCCAAGCCTCGGCCCATCATCCCCATGCTGTACGTGGTGCCGCGGCCGGGCAAGG
CAGCCTTCAACCAGGAGCACGTGTCCTGCCAGCAGGCCTTTGAGCACTTTGCCCAGAAGGGTCCGACCTG
GAAGGAACCAGTTTCCCCCATGGAGCTGACGGGGCCAGAGGACGGTGCAGCCAGCAGTGGGGCAGGTCGC
ATGGAGACCAAAGCCCGGGCCGGAGAGGGGCAGGCACCGCCCACATTTTCCAAATTGAAGATGGAGATCA
AGAAGAGCCGGCGCCATCCCCTGGGCCGGCCGCCCACCCGGTCCCCACTGTCGGTGGTGAAGCAGGAGGC
CTCAAGTGACGAGGAGGCATCCCCTTTCTCCGGGGAGGAAGATGTGAGTGACCCGGACGCCTTGAGGCCG
CTGCTGTCTCTGCAGTGGAAGAACAGGGCGGCCAGCTTCCAGGCCGAGAGGAAGTTCAACGCAGCGGCTG
CGCGCACGGAGCCCTACTGCGCCATCTGCACGCTCTTCTACCCCTACTGCCAGGCCCTACAGACTGAGAA
GGAGGCACCCATAGCCTCCCTCGGAGAGGGCTGCCCGGCCACATTACCCTCCAAAAGCCGTCAGAAGACC
CGACCGCTCATCCCTGAGATGTGCTTCACCTCTGGCGGTAAGAACACGGAGCCGCTGCCTGCCAACTCCT
ACATCGGCGACGACGGGACCAGCCCCCTGATCGCCTGCGGCAAGTGCTGCCTGCAGGTCCATGCCAGTTG
CTATGGCATCCGTCCCGAGCTGGTCAATGAAGGCTGGACGTGTTCCCGGTGCGCGGCCCACGCCTGGACT
GCGGAATGCTGCCTGTGCAACCTGCGAGGAGGTGCGCTGCAGATGACCACCGATAGGAGGTGGATCCACG
TGATCTGTGCCATCGCAGTCCCCGAGGCGCGCTTCCTGAACGTGATTGAGCGCCACCCTGTGGACATCAG
CGCCATCCCCGAGCAGCGGTGGAAGCTGAAATGCGTGTACTGCCGGAAGCGGATGAAGAAGGTGTCAGGT
GCCTGTATCCAGTGCTCCTACGAGCACTGCTCCACGTCCTTCCACGTGACCTGCGCCCACGCCGCAGGCG
TGCTCATGGAGCCGGACGACTGGCCCTATGTGGTCTCCATCACCTGCCTCAAGCACAAGTCGGGGGGTCA
CGCTGTCCAA
[390 nt withheld, positions 4701-5090]
CCGCAGGAGCCCGCCTTCTCGGGGGAGGAGGCCAAGGCCGCCAAGCGCCCGCGTGTGGGCACCCCGCTTG
CCACGGAGGACTCCGGGCGGAGCCAGGACTACGTGGCCTTCGTGGAGAGCCTCCTGCAGGTGCAGGGCCG
GCCCGGAGCCCCCTTCTAGGACAGCTGGCCGCTCAGCACTCGAGATATCTAGACCCAGCTTTCTTGTACA
AAGTGGTTGATGATCCGTCGAGGAATTCACTCCTCAGGTGCAGGCTGCCTATCAGAAGGTGGTGGCTGGT
GTGGCCAATGCCCTGGCTCACAAATACCACTGAGATCTTTTTCCCTCTGCCAAAAATTATGGGGACATCA
TGAAGCCCCTTGAGCATCTGACTTCTGGCTAATAAAGGAAATTTATTTTCATTGCAATAGTGTGTTGGAA
TTTTTTGTGTCTCTCACTCGGAAGGACATATGGGAGGGCAAATCATTTAAAACATCAGAATGAGTATTTG
GTTTAGAGTTTGGCAACATATGCCCATATGCTGGCTGCCATGAACAAAGGTTGGCTATAAAGAGGTCATC
AGTATATGAAACAGCCCCCTGCTGTCCATTCCTTATTCCATAGAAAAGCCTTGACTTGAGGTTAGATTTT
TTTTATATTTTGTTTTGTGTTATTTTTTTCTTTAACATCCCTAAAATTTTCCTTACATGTTTTACTAGCC
AGATTTTTCCTCCTCTCCTGACTACTCCCAGTCATAGCTGTCCCTCTTCTCTTATGGAGATCCCTCGACG
GATCGGCCGCAATTCGTAATCATGTCATAGCTGTTTCCTGTGTGAAATTGTTATCCGCTCACAATTCCAC
ACAACATACGAGCCGGAAGCATAAAGTGTAAAGCCTGGGGTGCCTAATGAGTGAGCTAACTCACATTAAT
TGCGTTGCGCTCACTGCCCGCTTTCCAGTCGGGAAACCTGTCGTGCCAGCTGCATTAATGAATCGGCCAA
CGCGCGGGGAGAGGCGGTTTGCGTATTGGGCGCTCTTCCGCTTCCTCGCTCACTGACTCGCTGCGCTCGG
TCGTTCGGCTGCGGCGAGCGGTATCAGCTCACTCAAAGGCGGTAATACGGTTATCCACAGAATCAGGGGA
TAACGCAGGAAAGAACATGTGAGCAAAAGGCCAGCAAAAGGCCAGGAACCGTAAAAAGGCCGCGTTGCTG
GCGTTTTTCCATAGGCTCCGCCCCCCTGACGAGCATCACAAAAATCGACGCTCAAGTCAGAGGTGGCGAA
ACCCGACAGGACTATAAAGATACCAGGCGTTTCCCCCTGGAAGCTCCCTCGTGCGCTCTCCTGTTCCGAC
CCTGCCGCTTACCGGATACCTGTCCGCCTTTCTCCCTTCGGGAAGCGTGGCGCTTTCTCATAGCTCACGC
TGTAGGTATCTCAGTTCGGTGTAGGTCGTTCGCTCCAAGCTGGGCTGTGTGCACGAACCCCCCGTTCAGC
CCGACCGCTGCGCCTTATCCGGTAACTATCGTCTTGAGTCCAACCCGGTAAGACACGACTTATCGCCACT
GGCAGCAGCCACTGGTAACAGGATTAGCAGAGCGAGGTATGTAGGCGGTGCTACAGAGTTCTTGAAGTGG
TGGCCTAACTACGGCTACACTAGAAGAACAGTATTTGGTATCTGCGCTCTGCTGAAGCCAGTTACCTTCG
GAAAAAGAGTTGGTAGCTCTTGATCCGGCAAACAAACCACCGCTGGTAGCGGTGGTTTTTTTGTTTGCAA
GCAGCAGATTACGCGCAGAAAAAAAGGATCTCAAGAAGATCCTTTGATCTTTTCTACGGGGTCTGACGCT
CAGTGGAACGAAAACTCACGTTAAGGGATTTTGGTCATGAGATTATCAAAAAGGATCTTCACCTAGATCC
TTTTAAATTAAAAATGAAGTTTTAAATCAATCTAAAGTATATATGAGTAAACTTGGTCTGACAGTTACCA
ATGCTTAATCAGTGAGGCACCTATCTCAGCGATCTGTCTATTTCGTTCATCCATAGTTGCCTGACTCCCC
GTCGTGTAGATAACTACGATACGGGAGGGCTTACCATCTGGCCCCAGTGCTGCAATGATACCGCGAGACC
CACGCTCACCGGCTCCAGATTTATCAGCAATAAACCAGCCAGCCGGAAGGGCCGAGCGCAGAAGTGGTCC
TGCAACTTTATCCGCCTCCATCCAGTCTATTAATTGTTGCCGGGAAGCTAGAGTAAGTAGTTCGCCAGTT
AATAGTTTGCGCAACGTTGTTGCCATTGCTACAGGCATCGTGGTGTCACGCTCGTCGTTTGGTATGGCTT
CATTCAGCTCCGGTTCCCAACGATCAAGGCGAGTTACATGATCCCCCATGTTGTGCAAAAAAGCGGTTAG
CTCCTTCGGTCCTCCGATCGTTGTCAGAAGTAAGTTGGCCGCAGTGTTATCACTCATGGTTATGGCAGCA
CTGCATAATTCTCTTACTGTCATGCCATCCGTAAGATGCTTTTCTGTGACTGGTGAGTACTCAACCAAGT
CATTCTGAGAATAGTGTATGCGGCGACCGAGTTGCTCTTGCCCGGCGTCAATACGGGATAATACCGCGCC
ACATAGCAGAACTTTAAAAGTGCTCATCATTGGAAAACGTTCTTCGGGGCGAAAACTCTCAAGGATCTTA
CCGCTGTTGAGATCCAGTTCGATGTAACCCACTCGTGCACCCAACTGATCTTCAGCATCTTTTACTTTCA
CCAGCGTTTCTGGGTGAGCAAAAACAGGAAGGCAAAATGCCGCAAAAAAGGGAATAAGGGCGACACGGAA
ATGTTGAATACTCATACTCTTCCTTTTTCAATATTATTGAAGCATTTATCAGGGTTATTGTCTCATGAGC
GGATACATATTTGAATGTATTTAGAAAAATAAACAAATAGGGGTTCCGCGCACATTTCCCCGAAAAGTGC
CACCTGACGTCTAAGAAACCATTATTATCATGACATTAACCTATAAAAATAGGCGTATCACGAGGCCCTT
TCGTCTCGCGCGTTTCGGTGATGACGGTGAAAACCTCTGACACATGCAGCTCCCGGAGACGGTCACAGCT
TGTCTGTAAGCGGATGCCGGGAGCAGACAAGCCCGTCAGGGCGCGTCAGCGGGTGTTGGCGGGTGTCGGG
GCTGGCTTAACTATGCGGCATCAGAGCAGATTGTACTGAGAGTGCACCATATGCGGTGTGAAATACCGCA
CAGATGCGTAAGGAGAAAATACCGCATCAGGCGCCATTCGCCATTCAGGCTGCGCAACTGTTGGGAAGGG
CGATCGGTGCGGGCCTCTTCGCTATTACGCCAGCTGGCGAAAGGGGGATGTGCTGCAAGGCGATTAAGTT
GGGTAACGCCAGGGTTTTCCCAGTCACGACGTTGTAAAACGACGGCCAGTGCCAAGCTTCACGCTGCCGC
AAGCACTCAGGGCGCAAGGGCTGCTAAAGGAAGCGGAACACGTAGAAAGCCAGTCCGCAGAAACGGTGCT
GACCCCGGATGAATGTCAGCTACTGGGCTATCTGGACAAGGGAAAACGCAAGCGCAAAGAGAAAGCAGGT
AGCTTGCAGTGGGCTTACATGGCGATAGCTAGACTGGGCGGTTTTATGGACAGCAAGCGAACCGGAATTG
CCAGCTGGGGCGCCCTCTGGTAAGGTTGGGAAGCCCTGCAAAGTAAACTGGATGGCTTTCTTGCCGCCAA
GGATCTGATGGCGCAGGGGATCAAGATCCTGCTTCATCCCCGTGGCCCGTTGCTCGCGTTTGCTGGCGGT
GTCCCCGGAAGAAATATATTTGCATGTCTTTAGTTCTATGATGACACAAACCCCGCCCAGCGTCTTGTCA
TTGGCGAATTCGAACACGCAGATGCAGTCGGGGCGGCGCGGTCCCAGGTCCACTTCGCATATTAAGGTGA
CGCGTGTGGCCTCGAACACCGAGCGACCCTGCAGCGACCCGCTTAACAGCGTCAACAGCGTGCCGCAGAT
CTGATCAAGAGACAGGATGAGGATCGTTTCGCATGATTGAACAAGATGGATTGCACGCAGGTTCTCCGGC
CGCTTGGGTGGAGAGGCTATTCGGCTATGACTGGGCACAACAGACAATCGGCTGCTCTGATGCCGCCGTG
TTCCGGCTGTCAGCGCAGGGGCGCCCGGTTCTTTTTGTCAAGACCGACCTGTCCGGTGCCCTGAATGAAC
TGCAGGACGAGGCAGCGCGGCTATCGTGGCTGGCCACGACGGGCGTTCCTTGCGCAGCTGTGCTCGACGT
TGTCACTGAAGCGGGAAGGGACTGGCTGCTATTGGGCGAAGTGCCGGGGCAGGATCTCCTGTCATCTCAC
CTTGCTCCTGCCGAGAAAGTATCCATCATGGCTGATGCAATGCGGCGGCTGCATACGCTTGATCCGGCTA
CCTGCCCATTCGACCACCAAGCGAAACATCGCATCGAGCGAGCACGTACTCGGATGGAAGCCGGTCTTGT
CGATCAGGATGATCTGGACGAAGAGCATCAGGGGCTCGCGCCAGCCGAACTGTTCGCCAGGCTCAAGGCG
CGCATGCCCGACGGCGAGGATCTCGTCGTGACCCATGGCGATGCCTGCTTGCCGAATATCATGGTGGAAA
ATGGCCGCTTTTCTGGATTCATCGACTGTGGCCGGCTGGGTGTGGCGGACCGCTATCAGGACATAGCGTT
GGCTACCCGTGATATTGCTGAAGAGCTTGGCGGCGAATGGGCTGACCGCTTCCTCGTGCTTTACGGTATC
GCCGCTCCCGATTCGCAGCGCATCGCCTTCTATCGCCTTCTTGACGAGTTCTTCTGAGCGGGACTCTGGG
GTTCGAAATGACCGACCAAGCGACGCCCAACCTGCCATCACGAGATTTCGATTCCACC
