LOCUS       Exported 769 bp ds-DNA linear SYN 20-JUN-2021
DEFINITION  Mammalian expression of human JMJD2B with HA tag.
ACCESSION   .
VERSION     .
KEYWORDS    pCMV-HA-JMJD2B
SOURCE      synthetic DNA construct
  ORGANISM  synthetic DNA construct
REFERENCE   1 (bases 1 to 769)
  AUTHORS   Cloos PA, Christensen J, Agger K, Maiolica A, Rappsilber J, Antal T,
            Hansen KH, Helin K
  TITLE     The putative oncogene GASC1 demethylates tri- and dimethylated
            lysine 9 on histone H3.
  JOURNAL   Nature. 2006 Jul 20. 442(7100):307-11.
  PUBMED    16732293
REFERENCE   2 (bases 1 to 769)
  AUTHORS   .
  TITLE     Direct Submission
  JOURNAL   Exported Jun 20, 2021 from SnapGene Server 1.1.58
            http://www.snapgene.com
FEATURES             Location/Qualifiers
     source          1..769
                     /organism="synthetic DNA construct"
                     /mol_type="other DNA"
     primer_bind     64..83
                     /label=Bglob-pA-R
                     /note="Rabbit beta-globin polyA region, reverse primer"
     protein_bind    182..206
                     /gene="mutant version of attB"
                     /label=attB2
                     /bound_moiety="BP Clonase(TM)"
                     /note="recombination site for the Gateway(R) BP reaction"
ORIGIN
        1 aaataaattt cctttattag ccagaagtca gatgctcaag gggcttcatg atgtccccat
       61 aatttttggc agagggaaaa agatctcagt ggtatttgtg agccagggca ttggccacac
      121 cagccaccac cttctgatag gcagcctgca cctgaggagt gaattcctcg acggatcatc
      181 aaccactttg tacaagaaag ctgggtctag atatctcgag tgctgagcgg ccagctgtcc
      241 tagaaggggg ctccgggccg gccctgcacc tgcaggaggc tctccacgaa ggccacgtag
      301 tcctggctcc gcccggagtc ctccgtggca agcggggtgc ccacacgcgg gcgcttggcg
      361 gccttggcct cctcccccga gaaggcgggc tcctgcggnn nnnnnnnnnn nnnnnnnnnn
      421 nnnnnnnnnn nnnnnnnnnn nnnnnnnnnn nnnnnnnnnn nnnnnnnnnn nnnnnnnnnn
      481 nnnnnnnnnn nnnnnnnnnn nnnnnnnnnn nnnnnnnnnn nnnnnnnnnn nnnnnnnnnn
      541 nnnnnnnnnn nnnnnnnnnn nnnnnnnnnn nnnnnnnnnn nnnnnnnnnn nnnnnnnnnn
      601 nnnnnnnnnn nnnnnnnnnn nnnnnnnnnn nnnnnnnnnn nnnnnnnnnn nnnnnnnnnn
      661 nnnnnnnnnn nnnnnnnnnn nnnnnnnnnn nnnnnnnnnn nnnnnnnnnn nnnnnnnnnn
      721 nnnnnnnnnn nnnnnnnnnn nnnnnnnnnn nnnnnnnnnn nnnnnnnnn
//
