>Addgene plasmid #24181 | pCMV-HA-JMJD2B | addgene partial sequence | sequence record 30279 | 24181 with Bglob-intron-F
GAGAGGATAAATACTCTGAGTCCAACCGGGCCCCTCTGCTAACCATGTTCATGCCTTCTTCTCTTTCCTA
CAGCTCCTGGGCAACGTGCTGGTTGTTGTGCTGTCTCATCATTTTGGCAAAGAATTCCTCGACGGATCAA
TTCACCATGGCATACCCATACGATGTTCCAGATTACGCTAGCGGATCATCAACAAGTTTGTACAAAAAAG
CAGGCTCTTTAAAGGAACCAATTCAGTCGACTGGATCCGGTACCGCCATGGGGTCTGAGGACCACGGCGC
CCAGAACCCCAGCTGTAAAATCATGACGTTTCGCCCAACCATGGAAGAATTTAAAGACTTCAACAAATAC
GTGGCCTACATAGAGTCGCAGGGAGCCCACCGGGCGGGCCTGGCCAAGATCATCCCCCCGAAGGAGTGGA
AGCCGCGGCAGACGTATGATGACATCGACGACGTGGTGATCCCGGCGCCCATCCAGCAGGTGGTGACGGG
CCAGTCGGGCCTCTTCACGCAGTACAATATCCAGAAGAAGGCCATGACAGTGGGCGAGTACCGCCGCCTG
GCCAACAGCGAGAAGTACTGTACCCCGCGGCACCAGGACTTTGACGACCTTGAACGCAAATACTGGAAGA
ACCTCACCTTTGTCTCCCCGATCTACGGGGCTGACATCAGCGGCTCTTTGTATGATGACGACGTGGCCCA
GTGGAACATCGGGAGCCTCCGGACCATCCTGGACATGGTGGAGCGCGAGTGCGGCACCATCATCGAGGGC
GTGAACACGCCCTACCTGTACTTCGGCATGTGGAAGACCACCTTCGCCTGGCACACCGAGAACATGGACC
TGTACAGCATCA
